Addgene plasmid #26198: pAAV-EF1a-FLEX-GT
Depositing lab: Edward Callaway. Depositing organization: Salk Institute for Biological Studies. Publication: Monosynaptic circuit tracing in vivo through Cre-dependent targeting and complementation of modified rabies virus. Wall NR, Wickersham IR, Cetin A, De La Parra M, Callaway EM. Proc Natl Acad Sci U S A. 2010 Dec 14;107(50):21848-53. doi: 10.1073/pnas.1011756107 PubMed 21115815.
Backbone
  Vector backbone: pAAV-double floxed-EYFP-WPRE-pA
  Backbone manufacturer: Karl Deisseroth lab
  Backbone size w/o insert (bp): 5300
  Vector type: AAV, Cre/Lox
Growth in bacteria
  Bacterial resistance: Ampicillin, 100 μg/mL
  Growth temperature: 37°C
  Growth strain: Stbl3
  Growth instructions: Invitrogen One Shot Stbl3 chemically competent cells
  Copy number: Unknown
Gene/Insert
  Gene/Insert name: Enhanced green fluorescent protein, TVA (alt names: tv-a; GFP; eGFP)
  Species: M. musculus (mouse); TVA is a mouse codon optimized version of an avian gene.
  Insert size (bp): 1600
  Mutation: TVA mammalian codon optimized
  Entrez Gene: eGFP (a.k.a. pPRS3a_01)
  Cloning method: Restriction Enzyme; 5′ cloning site BamHI (not destroyed); 3′ cloning site EcoRI (not destroyed)
  Sequencing primers: 5′ EF1a_fwd_primer
Terms and licenses: Academic/Nonprofit Terms; Industry Terms: Not Available to Industry
How to cite: pAAV-EF1a-FLEX-GT was a gift from Edward Callaway (Addgene plasmid # 26198 ; http://n2t.net/addgene:26198 ; RRID:Addgene_26198)
