[The description below was written by a language model from this plasmid's Addgene catalogue record and pLannotate feature annotations shown in this document.]
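Description:
pAAV-EF1a-FLEX-GT is an adeno-associated virus transfer plasmid for Cre-dependent expression of EGFP together with TVA, the avian receptor for subgroup A avian sarcoma/leukosis virus envelope. It was built on a "double-floxed" pAAV backbone (pAAV-double floxed-EYFP-WPRE-pA), and the sequence record is about 6.9 kb. In bacteria it is maintained through a high-copy ColE1/pUC-type origin and selected with ampicillin via the bla gene. An M13 phage origin is also annotated in the backbone. The recorded growth strain is the recombination-deficient Stbl3, a common choice for keeping ITR-containing plasmids stable.

The expression cassette lies between two AAV2 inverted terminal repeats, which allow the intervening DNA to be packaged into recombinant AAV particles. The human EF-1α core promoter and intron A sequences drive transcription. Downstream, the roughly 1.6 kb insert sits in antisense orientation relative to the promoter. It comprises EGFP and a mammalian codon-optimized TVA coding sequence, which the annotation matches to the quail receptor protein. The short gap between the two reading frames is unannotated, so the record does not state how they are linked. The insert is flanked by oppositely oriented pairs of lox2272 and loxP sites in the FLEX arrangement. Cre recombinase inverts the cassette through one pair and then excises a site of the other pair, locking the genes in the sense orientation so that only Cre-expressing cells produce them. A WPRE enhances transcript expression, and the human growth hormone polyadenylation signal terminates the message.

According to the associated publication, the construct is used for monosynaptic circuit tracing in vivo. TVA renders Cre-defined starter neurons susceptible to modified rabies virus, presumably EnvA-pseudotyped, while EGFP labels those neurons.
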