Features (pLannotate 1.2.2; 22 found; start..end, strand, type, name):
      1..141     -  repeat_region  AAV2 ITR: inverted terminal repeat of adeno-associated virus serotype 2 inverted
    169..235     +  CDS            small t antigen (fragment): SV40 (simian virus 40) small t antigen
    261..472     +  promoter       EF-1α core promoter: core promoter for human elongation factor EF-1α
    473..581     +  intron         EF-1α intron A (fragment): intron upstream of the start codon of human EF-1α
   1207..1410    +  intron         EF-1α intron A: truncated intron upstream of the start codon of human EF-1α
   1453..1486    -  protein_bind   lox2272: Cre-mediated recombination occurs in the 8-bp core sequence (GGATACTT). lox2272 sites are compatible with each other, but incompatible with loxP or loxN sites (Lee and Saito, 1988). Cre recombinase
   1549..1582    -  protein_bind   loxP: Cre-mediated recombination occurs in the 8-bp core sequence (GCATACAT). Cre recombinase
   1595..2062    -  CDS            RSVR_COTJA: Experimental evidence at protein level: Swiss-Prot protein existence level 1. Responsible for susceptibility to the retrovirus subgroup A Rous sarcoma virus. From Coturnix japonica (Japanese quail) (Coturnix coturnix japonica).
   2138..2851    -  CDS            EGFP: EGFP is a basic (constitutively fluorescent) green fluorescent protein published in 1996, derived from Aequorea victoria. It is reported to be a rapidly-maturing weak dimer with moderate acid sensitivity.
   2860..2893    +  protein_bind   lox2272: Cre-mediated recombination occurs in the 8-bp core sequence (GGATACTT). lox2272 sites are compatible with each other, but incompatible with loxP or loxN sites (Lee and Saito, 1988). Cre recombinase
   2964..2997    +  protein_bind   loxP: Cre-mediated recombination occurs in the 8-bp core sequence (GCATACAT). Cre recombinase
   3015..3039    +  misc_feature   MCS (fragment): pBluescript multiple cloning site
   3039..3627    +  misc_feature   WPRE: woodchuck hepatitis virus posttranscriptional regulatory element
   3659..4135    +  polyA_signal   hGH poly(A) signal: human growth hormone polyadenylation signal
   4175..4315    +  repeat_region  AAV2 ITR: inverted terminal repeat of adeno-associated virus serotype 2 inverted
   4320..4371    -  misc_feature   bom (fragment): basis of mobility region from pBR322
   4390..4770    +  rep_origin     M13 ori (sequence partly withheld): M13 bacteriophage origin of replication; arrow indicates direction of (+) strand synthesis
   4846..4895    -  misc_feature   bom (fragment): basis of mobility region from pBR322
   4997..5032    -  CDS            rop (fragment): Rop protein, which maintains plasmids at low copy number; rop
   5127..5231    +  promoter       AmpR promoter: bla
   5232..6092    +  CDS            AmpR: β-lactamase; bla; confers resistance to ampicillin, carbenicillin, and related antibiotics
   6263..6851    +  rep_origin     ori: high-copy-number ColE1/pMB1/pBR322/pUC origin of replication
>Addgene plasmid #26198 | pAAV-EF1a-FLEX-GT | depositor full sequence | sequence record 12316 | Author sequence
CCTGCAGGCAGCTGCGCGCTCGCTCGCTCACTGAGGCCGCCCGGGCAAAGCCCGGGCGTCGGGCGACCTT
TGGTCGCCCGGCCTCAGTGAGCGAGCGAGCGCGCAGAGAGGGAGTGGCCAACTCCATCACTAGGGGTTCC
TGCGGCCGCACGCGTAAGCTTTGCAAAGATGGATAAAGTTTTAAACAGAGAGGAATCTTTGCAGCTAATG
GACCTTCTAGGTCTTGAAAGGAGTGGGAATTGGCTCCGGTGCCCGTCAGTGGGCAGAGCGCACATCGCCC
ACAGTCCCCGAGAAGTTGGGGGGAGGGGTCGGCAATTGAACCGGTGCCTAGAGAAGGTGGCGCGGGGTAA
ACTGGGAAAGTGATGTCGTGTACTGGCTCCGCCTTTTTCCCGAGGGTGGGGGAGAACCGTATATAAGTGC
AGTAGTCGCCGTGAACGTTCTTTTTCGCAACGGGTTTGCCGCCAGAACACAGGTAAGTGCCGTGTGTGGT
TCCCGCGGGCCTGGCCTCTTTACGGGTTATGGCCCTTGCGTGCCTTGAATTACTTCCACTGGCTGCAGTA
CGTGATTCTTGATCCCGAGCTTCGGGTTGGAAGTGGGTGGGAGAGTTCGAGGCCTTGCGCTTAAGGAGCC
CCTTCGCCTCGTGCTTGAGTTGAGGCCTGGCCTGGGCGCTGGGGCCGCCGCGTGCGAATCTGGTGGCACC
TTCGCGCCTGTCTCGCTGCTTTCGATAAGTCTCTAGCCATTTAAAATTTTTGATGACCTGCTGCGACGCT
TTTTTTCTGGCAAGATAGTCTTGTAAATGCGGGCCAAGATCTGCACACTGGTATTTCGGTTTTTGGGGCC
GCGGGCGGCGACGGGGCCCGTGCGTCCCAGCGCACATGTTCGGCGAGGCGGGGCCTGCGAGCGCGGCCAC
CGAGAATCGGACGGGGGTAGTCTCAAGCTGGCCGGCCTGCTCTGGTGCCTGGCCTCGCGCCGCCGTGTAT
CGCCCCGCCCTGGGCGGCAAGGCTGGCCCGGTCGGCACCAGTTGCGTGAGCGGAAAGATGGCCGCTTCCC
GGCCCTGCTGCAGGGAGCTCAAAATGGAGGACGCGGCGCTCGGGAGAGCGGGCGGGTGAGTCACCCACAC
AAAGGAAAAGGGCCTTTCCGTCCTCAGCCGTCGCTTCATGTGACTCCACGGAGTACCGGGCGCCGTCCAG
GCACCTCGATTAGTTCTCGAGCTTTTGGAGTACGTCGTCTTTAGGTTGGGGGGAGGGGTTTTATGCGATG
GAGTTTCCCCACACTGAGTGGGTGGAGACTGAAGTTAGGCCAGCTTGGCACTTGATGTAATTCTCCTTGG
AATTTGCCCTTTTTGAGTTTGGATCTTGGTTCATTCTCAAGCCTCAGACAGTGGTTCAAAGTTTTTTTCT
TCCATTTCAGGTGTCGTGAGGTACCGGATCCTCTAGAGCCGCCACCATGGCCATAACTTCGTATAAAGTA
TCCTATACGAAGTTATATCAAAATAGGAAGACCAATGCTTCACCATCGACCCGAATTGCCAAGCATCACC
ATCGACCCATAACTTCGTATAATGTATGCTATACGAAGTTATACTTCAACTAGCGGAGAACAAGTCTGCC
TGGCTCTTGTCAGGCACCAGCAGCTCCTTGGATGCGCTTTCAAGACTGAAGATGTCAGACCTGCTTTTTG
CTTTGGACTTCCCCCATGCAGCGATACCACCCACAGCTACCAGGCAGCACAGGAGCACTGCAGTGATCAG
CATCCACATGCGGCCGTGATTCCTGGCTGGCAGAGCACGTCCAGGAGCAGGGGCAGTGGGAGCCTCTGTG
CCGTTGTCCGTGGGCACCGCGGGGATCGCGCTGGTCCCGCAGCCCCACTCGTCCCGCCCGTCGTCGCAGT
CGGGGTGTCCGTCGCACAGCCAGTCCTGCGGGTAACACTCCCCGTGGGCACCGGGCGGCTCCGAGCAGCG
GAACTGACCGGGGGGGCAACGGGACAAAGAACCGTTACCGGACCCGTTACCGGTCACGTTACCGGGCAGC
AGCAGCAGCAGCAGCGCGGGCAGCAGCCGCGCATCGATTGGGCCAGGATTCTCCTCGACGTCACCGCATG
TTAGCAGACTTCCTCTGCCCTCTCCACTACCAAGCTTCTTGTACAGCTCGTCCATGCCGAGAGTGATCCC
GGCGGCGGTCACGAACTCCAGCAGGACCATGTGATCGCGCTTCTCGTTGGGGTCTTTGCTCAGGGCGGAC
TGGGTGCTCAGGTAGTGGTTGTCGGGCAGCAGCACGGGGCCGTCGCCGATGGGGGTGTTCTGCTGGTAGT
GGTCGGCGAGCTGCACGCTGCCGTCCTCGATGTTGTGGCGGATCTTGAAGTTCACCTTGATGCCGTTCTT
CTGCTTGTCGGCCATGATATAGACGTTGTGGCTGTTGTAGTTGTACTCCAGCTTGTGCCCCAGGATGTTG
CCGTCCTCCTTGAAGTCGATGCCCTTCAGCTCGATGCGGTTCACCAGGGTGTCGCCCTCGAACTTCACCT
CGGCGCGGGTCTTGTAGTTGCCGTCGTCCTTGAAGAAGATGGTGCGCTCCTGGACGTAGCCTTCGGGCAT
GGCGGACTTGAAGAAGTCGTGCTGCTTCATGTGGTCGGGGTAGCGGCTGAAGCACTGCACGCCGTAGGTC
AGGGTGGTCACGAGGGTGGGCCAGGGCACGGGCAGCTTGCCGGTGGTGCAGATGAACTTCAGGGTCAGCT
TGCCGTAGGTGGCATCGCCCTCGCCCTCGCCGGACACGCTGAACTTGTGGCCGTTTACGTCGCCGTCCAG
CTCGACCAGGATGGGCACCACCCCGGTGAACAGCTCCTCGCCCTTGCTCACCTCGACGCATAACTTCGTA
TAGGATACTTTATACGAAGTTATCTTTGGGATTCTTCCTATTTTGATCCAAGCATCACCATCGACCCTCT
AGTCCAGATCTCACCATCGACCCATAACTTCGTATAGCATACATTATACGAAGTTATGTCCCTCGAAGAG
GTTCGAATTCGATATCAAGCTTATCGATAATCAACCTCTGGATTACAAAATTTGTGAAAGATTGACTGGT
ATTCTTAACTATGTTGCTCCTTTTACGCTATGTGGATACGCTGCTTTAATGCCTTTGTATCATGCTATTG
CTTCCCGTATGGCTTTCATTTTCTCCTCCTTGTATAAATCCTGGTTGCTGTCTCTTTATGAGGAGTTGTG
GCCCGTTGTCAGGCAACGTGGCGTGGTGTGCACTGTGTTTGCTGACGCAACCCCCACTGGTTGGGGCATT
GCCACCACCTGTCAGCTCCTTTCCGGGACTTTCGCTTTCCCCCTCCCTATTGCCACGGCGGAACTCATCG
CCGCCTGCCTTGCCCGCTGCTGGACAGGGGCTCGGCTGTTGGGCACTGACAATTCCGTGGTGTTGTCGGG
GAAATCATCGTCCTTTCCTTGGCTGCTCGCCTATGTTGCCACCTGGATTCTGCGCGGGACGTCCTTCTGC
TACGTCCCTTCGGCCCTCAATCCAGCGGACCTTCCTTCCCGCGGCCTGCTGCCGGCTCTGCGGCCTCTTC
CGCGTCTTCGCCTTCGCCCTCAGACGAGTCGGATCTCCCTTTGGGCCGCCTCCCCGCATCGATACCGAGC
GCTGCTCGAGAGATCTACGGGTGGCATCCCTGTGACCCCTCCCCAGTGCCTCTCCTGGCCCTGGAAGTTG
CCACTCCAGTGCCCACCAGCCTTGTCCTAATAAAATTAAGTTGCATCATTTTGTCTGACTAGGTGTCCTT
CTATAATATTATGGGGTGGAGGGGGGTGGTATGGAGCAAGGGGCAAGTTGGGAAGACAACCTGTAGGGCC
TGCGGGGTCTATTGGGAACCAAGCTGGAGTGCAGTGGCACAATCTTGGCTCACTGCAATCTCCGCCTCCT
GGGTTCAAGCGATTCTCCTGCCTCAGCCTCCCGAGTTGTTGGGATTCCAGGCATGCATGACCAGGCTCAG
CTAATTTTTGTTTTTTTGGTAGAGACGGGGTTTCACCATATTGGCCAGGCTGGTCTCCAACTCCTAATCT
CAGGTGATCTACCCACCTTGGCCTCCCAAATTGCTGGGATTACAGGCGTGAACCACTGCTCCCTTCCCTG
TCCTTCTGATTTTGTAGGTAACCACGTGCGGACCGAGCGGCCGCAGGAACCCCTAGTGATGGAGTTGGCC
ACTCCCTCTCTGCGCGCTCGCTCGCTCACTGAGGCCGGGCGACCAAAGGTCGCCCGACGCCCGGGCTTTG
CCCGGGCGGCCTCAGTGAGCGAGCGAGCGCGCAGCTGCCTGCAGGGGCGCCTGATGCGGTATTTTCTCCT
TACGCATCTGTGCGGTATTTCACACCGCATA
[142 nt withheld, positions 4372-4513]
C
[141 nt withheld, positions 4515-4655]
CCTTTGACGTTGGAGTCCACGTTCTTT
[37 nt withheld, positions 4683-4719]
ACCCTATCTCGGGCTATTCTTTTGATTTATAAGGGATTTTGCCGATTTCGGCCTATTGGTTAAAAAATGA
GCTGATTTAACAAAAATTTAACGCGAATTTTAACAAAATATTAACGTTTACAATTTTATGGTGCACTCTC
AGTACAATCTGCTCTGATGCCGCATAGTTAAGCCAGCCCCGACACCCGCCAACACCCGCTGACGCGCCCT
GACGGGCTTGTCTGCTCCCGGCATCCGCTTACAGACAAGCTGTGACCGTCTCCGGGAGCTGCATGTGTCA
GAGGTTTTCACCGTCATCACCGAAACGCGCGAGACGAAAGGGCCTCGTGATACGCCTATTTTTATAGGTT
AATGTCATGATAATAATGGTTTCTTAGACGTCAGGTGGCACTTTTCGGGGAAATGTGCGCGGAACCCCTA
TTTGTTTATTTTTCTAAATACATTCAAATATGTATCCGCTCATGAGACAATAACCCTGATAAATGCTTCA
ATAATATTGAAAAAGGAAGAGTATGAGTATTCAACATTTCCGTGTCGCCCTTATTCCCTTTTTTGCGGCA
TTTTGCCTTCCTGTTTTTGCTCACCCAGAAACGCTGGTGAAAGTAAAAGATGCTGAAGATCAGTTGGGTG
CACGAGTGGGTTACATCGAACTGGATCTCAACAGCGGTAAGATCCTTGAGAGTTTTCGCCCCGAAGAACG
TTTTCCAATGATGAGCACTTTTAAAGTTCTGCTATGTGGCGCGGTATTATCCCGTATTGACGCCGGGCAA
GAGCAACTCGGTCGCCGCATACACTATTCTCAGAATGACTTGGTTGAGTACTCACCAGTCACAGAAAAGC
ATCTTACGGATGGCATGACAGTAAGAGAATTATGCAGTGCTGCCATAACCATGAGTGATAACACTGCGGC
CAACTTACTTCTGACAACGATCGGAGGACCGAAGGAGCTAACCGCTTTTTTGCACAACATGGGGGATCAT
GTAACTCGCCTTGATCGTTGGGAACCGGAGCTGAATGAAGCCATACCAAACGACGAGCGTGACACCACGA
TGCCTGTAGCAATGGCAACAACGTTGCGCAAACTATTAACTGGCGAACTACTTACTCTAGCTTCCCGGCA
ACAATTAATAGACTGGATGGAGGCGGATAAAGTTGCAGGACCACTTCTGCGCTCGGCCCTTCCGGCTGGC
TGGTTTATTGCTGATAAATCTGGAGCCGGTGAGCGTGGGTCTCGCGGTATCATTGCAGCACTGGGGCCAG
ATGGTAAGCCCTCCCGTATCGTAGTTATCTACACGACGGGGAGTCAGGCAACTATGGATGAACGAAATAG
ACAGATCGCTGAGATAGGTGCCTCACTGATTAAGCATTGGTAACTGTCAGACCAAGTTTACTCATATATA
CTTTAGATTGATTTAAAACTTCATTTTTAATTTAAAAGGATCTAGGTGAAGATCCTTTTTGATAATCTCA
TGACCAAAATCCCTTAACGTGAGTTTTCGTTCCACTGAGCGTCAGACCCCGTAGAAAAGATCAAAGGATC
TTCTTGAGATCCTTTTTTTCTGCGCGTAATCTGCTGCTTGCAAACAAAAAAACCACCGCTACCAGCGGTG
GTTTGTTTGCCGGATCAAGAGCTACCAACTCTTTTTCCGAAGGTAACTGGCTTCAGCAGAGCGCAGATAC
CAAATACTGTCCTTCTAGTGTAGCCGTAGTTAGGCCACCACTTCAAGAACTCTGTAGCACCGCCTACATA
CCTCGCTCTGCTAATCCTGTTACCAGTGGCTGCTGCCAGTGGCGATAAGTCGTGTCTTACCGGGTTGGAC
TCAAGACGATAGTTACCGGATAAGGCGCAGCGGTCGGGCTGAACGGGGGGTTCGTGCACACAGCCCAGCT
TGGAGCGAACGACCTACACCGAACTGAGATACCTACAGCGTGAGCTATGAGAAAGCGCCACGCTTCCCGA
AGGGAGAAAGGCGGACAGGTATCCGGTAAGCGGCAGGGTCGGAACAGGAGAGCGCACGAGGGAGCTTCCA
GGGGGAAACGCCTGGTATCTTTATAGTCCTGTCGGGTTTCGCCACCTCTGACTTGAGCGTCGATTTTTGT
GATGCTCGTCAGGGGGGCGGAGCCTATGGAAAAACGCCAGCAACGCGGCCTTTTTACGGTTCCTGGCCTT
TTGCTGGCCTTTTGCTCACATGT
