>Addgene plasmid #26198 | pAAV-EF1a-FLEX-GT | addgene partial sequence | sequence record 32315 | 26198 with EGFP-C
CTGTACAGAAGCTTGGTAGTGGAGAGGGCAGAGGAAGTCTGCTAACATGCNNNGACGTCGAGGAGAATCC
TGGCCCAATCGATGCGCGGCTGCTGCCCGCGCTGCTGCTGCTGCTGCTGCCCGGTAACGTGACCGGTAAC
GGGTCCGGTAACGGTTCTTTGTCCCGTTGCCCCCCCGGTCAGTTCCGCTGCTCGGAGCCGCCCGGTGCCC
ACGGGGAGTGTTACCCGCAGGACTGGCTGTGCGACGGACACCCCGACTGCGACGACGGGCGGGACGAGTG
GGGCTGCGGGACCAGCGCGATCCCCGCGGTGCCCACGGACAACGGCACAGAGGCTCCCACTGCCCCTGCT
CCTGGACGTGCTCTGCCAGCCAGGAATCACGGCCGCATGTGGATGCTGATCACTGCAGTGCTCCTGTGCT
GCCTGGTAGCTGTGGGTGGTATCGCTGCATGGGGGAAGTCCAAAGCAAAAAGCAGGTCTGACATCTTCAG
TCTTGAAAGCGCATCCAAGGAGCTGCTGGTGCCTGACAAGAGCCAGGCAGACTTGTTCTCCGCTAGTTGA
AGTATAACTTCGTATAGCATACATTATACGAAGTTATGGGTCGATGGTGATGCTTGGCAATTCGGGTCGA
TGGTGAAGCATTGGTCTTCCTATTTTGATATAACTTCGTATAGGATACTTTATACGAAGTTATGGCCATG
GTGGCGGCTCTAGAGGATCCGGTACCTCACGACACCTGAAATGGAAGAAAAAAACTTTGAACCACTGTCT
GAGGCTT
